>Addgene plasmid #154713 | pEPYC1CB0458 | depositor full sequence | sequence record 299647 | pEPYC1CB0458 sequence 7136 bps
GCAATTGTCTTCTGCACGAAGTGGTTTAAACTATCAGTGTTTGACAGGATATATTGGCGGGTAAACCTAA
GAGAAAAGAGCGTTTATTAGAATAATCGGATATTTAAAAGGGCGTGAAAAGGTTTATCCGTTCGTCCATT
TGTATGTGCATGCCAACCACAGGGTTCCCCAGATCAGGCGCTGGCTGCTGAACCCCCAGCCGGAACTGAC
CCCACAAGGCCCTAGCGTTTGCAATGCACCAGGTCATCATTGACCCAGGCGTGTTCCACCAGGCCGCTGC
CTCGCAACTCTTCGCAGGCTTCGCCGACCTGCTCGCGCCACTTCTTCACGCGGGTGGAATCCGATCCGCA
CATGAGGCGGAAGGTTTCCAGCTTGAGCGGGTACGGCTCCCGGTGCGAGCTGAAATAGTCGAACATCCGT
CGGGCCGTCGGCGACAGCTTGCGGTACTTCTCCCATATGAATTTCGTGTAGTGGTCGCCAGCAAACAGCA
CGACGATTTCCTCGTCGATCAGGACCTGGCAACGGGACGTTTTCTTGCCACGGTCCAGGACGCGGAAGCG
GTGCAGCAGCGACACCGATTCCAGGTGCCCAACGCGGTCGGACGTGAAGCCCATCGCCGTCGCCTGTAGG
CGCGACAGGCATTCCTCGGCCTTCGTGTAATACCGGCCATTGATCGACCAGCCCAGGTCCTGGCAAAGCT
CGTAGAACGTGAAGGTGATCGGCTCGCCGATAGGGGTGCGCTTCGCGTACTCCAACACCTGCTGCCACAC
CAGTTCGTCATCGTCGGCCCGCAGCTCGACGCCGGTGTAGGTGATCTTCACGTCCTTGTTGACGTGGAAA
ATGACCTTGTTTTGCAGCGCCTCGCGCGGGATTTTCTTGTTGCGCGTGGTGAACAGGGCAGAGCGGGCCG
TGTCGTTTGGCATCGCTCGCATCGTGTCCGGCCACGGCGCAATATCGAACAAGGAAAGCTGCATTTCCTT
GATCTGCTGCTTCGTGTGTTTCAGCAACGCGGCCTGCTTGGCCTCGCTGACCTGTTTTGCCAGGTCCTCG
CCGGCGGTTTTTCGCTTCTTGGTCGTCATAGTTCCTCGCGTGTCGATGGTCATCGACTTCGCCAAACCTG
CCGCCTCCTGTTCAAGACGACGCGAACGCTCCACGGCGGCCGATGGCGCGGGCAGGGCAGGGGGAGCCAG
TTGCACGCTGTCGCGCTCGATCTTGGCCGTAGCTTGCTGGACCATCGAGCCGACGGACTGGAAGGTTTCG
CGGGGCGCACGCATGACGGTGCGGCTTGCGATGGTTTCGGCATCCTCGGCGGAAAACCCCGCGTCGATCA
GTTCTTGCCTGTATGCCTTCCGGTCAAACGTCCGATTCATTCACCCTCCTTGCGGGATTGCCCCGACTCA
CGCCGGGGCAATGTGCCCTTATTCCTGATTTGACCCGCCTGGTGCCTTGGTGTCCAGATAATCCACCTTA
TCGGCAATGAAGTCGGTCCCGTAGACCGTCTGGCCGTCCTTCTCGTACTTGGTATTCCGAATCTTGCCCT
GCACGAATACCAGCGACCCCTTGCCCAAATACTTGCCGTGGGCCTCGGCCTGAGAGCCAAAACACTTGAT
GCGGAAGAAGTCGGTGCGCTCCTGCTTGTCGCCGGCATCGTTGCGCCACATCTAGGATCTGCCAGGAACC
GTAAAAAGGCCGCGTTGCTGGCGTTTTTCCATAGGCTCCGCCCCCCTGACGAGCATCACAAAAATCGACG
CTCAAGTCAGAGGTGGCGAAACCCGACAGGACTATAAAGATACCAGGCGTTTCCCCCTGGAAGCTCCCTC
GTGCGCTCTCCTGTTCCGACCCTGCCGCTTACCGGATACCTGTCCGCCTTTCTCCCTTCGGGAAGCGTGG
CGCTTTCTCATAGCTCACGCTGTAGGTATCTCAGTTCGGTGTAGGTCGTTCGCTCCAAGCTGGGCTGTGT
GCACGAACCCCCCGTTCAGCCCGACCGCTGCGCCTTATCCGGTAACTATCGTCTTGAGTCCAACCCGGTA
AGACACGACTTATCGCCACTGGCAGCAGCCACTGGTAACAGGATTAGCAGAGCGAGGTATGTAGGCGGTG
CTACAGAGTTCTTGAAGTGGTGGCCTAACTACGGCTACACTAGAAGAACAGTATTTGGTATCTGCGCTCT
GCTGAAGCCAGTTACCTTCGGAAAAAGAGTTGGTAGCTCTTGATCCGGCAAACAAACCACCGCTGGTAGC
GGTGGTTTTTTTGTTTGCAAGCAGCAGATTACGCGCAGAAAAAAAGGATCTCAAGAAGATCCTTTGATCT
TTTCTACGGGGTCTGACGCTCAGTGGAACGAAAACTCACGTTAAGGGATTTTGGTCATGAGATTATCAAA
AAGGATCTTCACCTAGATCCTTTTAAATTAAAAATGAAGTTTTAAATCAATCTAAAGTATATATGAGTAA
ACTTGGTCTGACAGTTACCAATGCTTAATCAGTGAGGCACCTATCTCAGCGATCTGTCTATTTCGTTCAT
CCATAGTTGCCTGACTCCCCGTCGTGTAGATAACTACGATACGGGAGGGCTTACCATCTGGCCCCAGTGC
TGCAATGATACCGCGAGAACCACGCTCACCGGCTCCAGATTTATCAGCAATAAACCAGCCAGCCGGAAGG
GCCGAGCGCAGAAGTGGTCCTGCAACTTTATCCGCCTCCATCCAGTCTATTAATTGTTGCCGGGAAGCTA
GAGTAAGTAGTTCGCCAGTTAATAGTTTGCGCAACGTTGTTGCCATTGCTACAGGCATCGTGGTGTCACG
CTCGTCGTTTGGTATGGCTTCATTCAGCTCCGGTTCCCAACGATCAAGGCGAGTTACATGATCCCCCATG
TTGTGCAAAAAAGCGGTTAGCTCCTTCGGTCCTCCGATCGTTGTCAGAAGTAAGTTGGCCGCAGTGTTAT
CACTCATGGTTATGGCAGCACTGCATAATTCTCTTACTGTCATGCCATCCGTAAGATGCTTTTCTGTGAC
TGGTGAGTACTCAACCAAGTCATTCTGAGAATAGTGTATGCGGCGACCGAGTTGCTCTTGCCCGGCGTCA
ATACGGGATAATACCGCGCCACATAGCAGAACTTTAAAAGTGCTCATCATTGGAAAACGTTCTTCGGGGC
GAAAACTCTCAAGGATCTTACCGCTGTTGAGATCCAGTTCGATGTAACCCACTCGTGCACCCAACTGATC
TTCAGCATCTTTTACTTTCACCAGCGTTTCTGGGTGAGCAAAAACAGGAAGGCAAAATGCCGCAAAAAAG
GGAATAAGGGCGACACGGAAATGTTGAATACTCATACTCTTCCTTTTTCAATATTATTGAAGCATTTATC
AAGGTTATTGTCTCATGAGCGGATACATATTTGAATGTATTTAGAAAAATAAACAAATAGGGGTTCCGCG
CACGAATTGGCCAGCGCTGCCATTTTTGGGGTGAGGCCGTTCGCGGCCGAGGGGCGCAGCCCCTGGGGGG
ATGGGAGGCCCGCGTTAGCGGGCCGGGAGGGTTCGAGAAGGGGGGGCACCCCCCTTCGGCGTGCGCGGTC
ACGCGCACAGGGCGCAGCCCTGGTTAAAAACAAGGTTTATAAATATTGGTTTAAAAGCAGGTTAAAAGAC
AGGTTAGCGGTGGCCGAAAAACGGGCGGAAACCCTTGCAAATGCTGGATTTTCTGCCTGTGGACAGCCCC
TCAAATGTCAATAGGTGCGCCCCTCATCTGTCAGCACTCTGCCCCTCAAGTGTCAAGGATCGCGCCCCTC
ATCTGTCAGTAGTCGCGCCCCTCAAGTGTCAATACCGCAGGGCACTTATCCCCAGGCTTGTCCACATCAT
CTGTGGGAAACTCGCGTAAAATCAGGCGTTTTCGCCGATTTGCGAGGCTGGCCAGCTCCACGTCGCCGGC
CGAAATCGAGCCTGCCCCTCATCTGTCAACGCCGCGCCGGGTGAGTCGGCCCCTCAAGTGTCAACGTCCG
CCCCTCATCTGTCAGTGAGGGCCAAGTTTTCCGCGAGGTATCCACAACGCCGGCGGCCGCGGTGTCTCGC
ACACGGCTTCGACGGCGTTTCTGGCGCGTTTGCAGGGCCATAGACGGCCGCCAGCCCAGCGGCGAGGGCA
ACCAGCCCGGTGAGCGTCGCAAAGGAGATCCTGATCTGACTGATGGGCTGCCTGTATCGAGTGGTGATTT
TGTGCCGAGCTGCCGGTCGGGGAGCTGTTGGCTGGCTGGTGGCAGGATATATTGTGGTGTAAACAAATTG
ACGCTTAGACAACTTAATAACACATTGCGGACGTTTTTAATGTACTGGGGTGGATGCAGTGGGCCCCACT
CTGTGAAGACAATGCCGAATTCGGATCCGGAGGGAGGCGTGTCGTTTTAGTGAGGTATGCCCAATTGAAG
ATAAGATAATAATGTTGAAGATAAGAGTGGGAGCCACCATGCCCAATTAAAGACCTCTAGCTTTGTCAAA
AGCTAAAAAAGATGATGCTCACGACCACAATTAGGTTGATGACGTAAGCCATGACGTCTACATGTAGGCT
CTATATAAGGTTTTGCTATTCATTGAAAGCAGTAGTGACTGATTTGTATATATACTGTATTTTTACAACA
ATTACCAACAACAACAAACAACAAACAACATTACAATTACTATTTACAATTACAATGGAGGACGCCAAAA
ACATAAAGAAAGGCCCGGCGCCATTCTATCCGCTGGAAGATGGAACCGCTGGAGAGCAACTGCATAAGGC
TATGAAGAGATACGCCCTGGTTCCTGGAACAATTGCTTTTACAGATGCACATATCGAGGTGGACATCACT
TACGCTGAGTACTTCGAAATGTCCGTTCGGTTGGCAGAAGCTATGAAACGATATGGGCTGAATACAAATC
ACAGAATCGTCGTATGCAGTGAAAACTCTCTTCAATTCTTTATGCCGGTGTTGGGCGCGTTATTTATCGG
AGTTGCAGTTGCGCCCGCGAACGACATTTATAATGAACGTGAATTGCTCAACAGTATGGGCATTTCGCAG
CCTACCGTGGTGTTCGTTTCCAAAAAGGGGTTGCAAAAAATTTTGAACGTGCAAAAAAAGCTCCCAATCA
TCCAAAAAATTATTATCATGGATTCTAAAACGGATTACCAGGGATTTCAGTCGATGTACACGTTCGTCAC
ATCTCATCTACCTCCCGGTTTTAATGAATACGATTTTGTGCCAGAGTCCTTCGATAGGGACAAGACAATT
GCACTGATCATGAACTCCTCTGGATCTACTGGTCTGCCTAAAGGTGTCGCTCTGCCTCATAGAACTGCCT
GCGTGAGATTCTCGCATGCCAGAGATCCTATTTTTGGCAATCAAATCATTCCGGATACTGCGATTTTAAG
TGTTGTTCCATTCCATCACGGTTTTGGAATGTTTACTACACTCGGATATTTGATATGTGGATTTCGAGTC
GTCTTAATGTATAGATTTGAAGAAGAACTGTTTCTGAGGAGCCTTCAGGATTACAAGATTCAAAGTGCGC
TGCTGGTGCCAACCCTATTCTCCTTCTTCGCCAAAAGCACTCTGATTGACAAATACGATTTATCTAATTT
ACACGAAATTGCTTCTGGTGGCGCTCCCCTCTCTAAGGAAGTCGGGGAAGCGGTTGCCAAGAGGTTCCAT
CTGCCAGGTATCAGGCAAGGATATGGGCTCACTGAGACTACATCAGCTATTCTGATTACACCCGAGGGGG
ATGATAAACCGGGCGCGGTCGGTAAAGTTGTTCCATTTTTTGAAGCGAAGGTTGTGGATCTGGATACCGG
GAAAACGCTGGGCGTTAATCAAAGAGGCGAACTGTGTGTGAGAGGTCCTATGATTATGTCCGGTTATGTA
AACAATCCGGAAGCGACCAACGCCTTGATTGACAAGGATGGATGGCTACATTCTGGAGACATAGCTTACT
GGGACGAGGACGAACACTTCTTCATCGTTGACCGCCTGAAGTCTCTGATTAAGTACAAAGGCTATCAGGT
GGCTCCCGCTGAATTGGAATCCATCTTGCTCCAACACCCCAACATCTTCGACGCAGGTGTCGCAGGTCTG
CCCGACGATGACGCCGGTGAACTTCCCGCCGCCGTTGTTGTTTTGGAGCACGGAAAGACGATGACGGAAA
AAGAGATCGTGGATTACGTCGCCAGTCAAGTAACAACCGCGAAAAAGTTGCGCGGAGGAGTTGTGTTTGT
GGACGAAGTACCGAAAGGTCTTACCGGAAAACTCGACGCAAGAAAAATCAGAGAGATCCTCATAAAGGCC
AAGAAGGGCGGAAAGATCGCCGTGGGTTCGGATTATAAGGACCATGACGGAGACTATAAGGACCATGACC
TCGACGCTGCAGCAGCGGATTATAAGGACGATGACGATAAGTGAGCTTGTCCTGCTTTAATGAGATATGC
GAGAAGCCTATGATCGCATGATATTTGCTTTCAATTCTGTTGTGCACGTTGTAAAAAACCTGAGCATGTG
TAGCTCAGATCCTTACCGCCGGTTTCGGTTCATTCTAATGAATATATCACCCGTTACTATCGTATTTTTA
TGAATAATATTCTCCGTTCAATTTACTGATTGTACCCTACTACTTATATGTACAATATTAAAATGAAAAC
AATATATTGTGCTGAATAGGTTTATAGCGACATCTATGATAGAGCGCCACAATAACAAACAATTGCGTTT
TATTATTACAAATCCAATTTTAAAAAAAGCGGCAGAACCGGTCAAACCTAAAAGACTGATTACATAAATC
TTATTCAAATTTCAAAAGTGCCCCAGGGGCTAGTATCTACGACACACCGAGCGGCGAACTAATAACGCTC
ACTGAAGGGAACTCCGGTTCCCCGCCGGCGCGCATGGGTGAGATTCCTTGAAGTTGAGTATTGGCCGTCC
GCTCTACCGAAAGTTACGGGCACCATTCAACCCGGTCCAGCACGGCGGCCGGGTAACCGACTTGCTGCCC
CGAGAATTATGCAGCATTTTTTTGGTGTATGTGGGCCCCAAATGAAGTGCAGGTCAAACCTTGACAGTGA
CGACAAATCGTTGGGCGGGTCCAGGGCGAATTTTGCGACAACATGTCGAGGCTCAGCAGGACCGCT
Features (pLannotate 1.2.2; 11 found; start..end, strand, type, name):
     42..66      +  misc_feature   RB T-DNA repeat: right border repeat from nopaline C58 T-DNA
    178..198     -  CDS            TetR (fragment): tetracycline resistance regulatory protein; tetR
    225..1370    -  CDS            trfA: TRFA_ECOLX - Experimental evidence at protein level: Swiss-Prot protein existence level 1. Also involved in plasmid copy number control, promoting intermolecular coupling of protein bound iterons at oriV, which inhibits replication initiation. From Escherichia coli.
   1706..2294    -  rep_origin     ori: high-copy-number ColE1/pMB1/pBR322/pUC origin of replication
   2465..3325    -  CDS            AmpR: β-lactamase; bla; confers resistance to ampicillin, carbenicillin, and related antibiotics
   3326..3430    -  promoter       AmpR promoter: bla
   3517..4148    -  rep_origin     oriV: incP origin of replication
   4240..4264    +  misc_feature   LB T-DNA repeat: left border repeat from nopaline C58 T-DNA
   4618..4673    +  misc_feature   TMV Ω: translational enhancer from the tobacco mosaic virus 5'-leader sequence (Gallie et al., 1988)
   4675..6324    +  CDS            luciferase: firefly luciferase; luc+; enhanced luc+ version of the luciferase gene
   6422..7129    +  terminator     OCS terminator: octopine synthase terminator
