[The description below was written by a language model from this plasmid's Addgene catalogue record and pLannotate feature annotations shown in this document.]
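Description:
pEPYC1CB0458 is a MoClo (Golden Gate modular cloning) Level 1 plasmid carrying a single plant transcription unit that reports promoter activity through firefly luciferase. It is built in the pICH47732 acceptor backbone, a binary-type vector of about 7.1 kb in which the assembled cassette sits between nopaline-type left and right T-DNA border repeats. The backbone combines a high-copy ColE1/pUC-type origin for propagation in E. coli with the broad-host-range IncP oriV and its trfA replication initiator gene, an arrangement that generally allows maintenance in Agrobacterium as well. Selection in bacteria is by ampicillin resistance from the bla gene under its own promoter. A very short TetR-annotated fragment appears to be a backbone remnant rather than a functional element.

The insert was assembled through BsaI sites that were destroyed during cloning, as is typical of Golden Gate assembly. It consists of MinSyn_055, a minimal synthetic plant promoter, followed by the tobacco mosaic virus Ω 5' leader, which acts as a translational enhancer. This is followed by the firefly luciferase (luc+) coding sequence with a FLAG epitope tag and the octopine synthase terminator. The feature table annotates the Ω leader, luciferase and OCS terminator. It does not separately mark the synthetic promoter or the FLAG tag, which are known only from the insert name.

The construct serves to quantify the strength of the MinSyn_055 promoter by luminescence readout in plant cells, as part of a series characterising rationally designed minimal synthetic promoters. As a Level 1 module, it could also be combined with other transcription units in higher-level MoClo assemblies.
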