Addgene plasmid #154713: pEPYC1CB0458
Purpose: MoClo Level 1 luciferase reporter
Depositing lab: Nicola Patron. Depositing organization: Earlham Institute. Publication: Rational design of minimal synthetic promoters for plants. Cai YM, Kallam K, Tidd H, Gendarini G, Salzman A, Patron NJ. Nucleic Acids Res. 2020 Aug 28. pii: 5897334. doi: 10.1093/nar/gkaa682. PubMed 32856047.
Backbone
  Vector backbone: pICH47732
  Vector type: Synthetic Biology
Growth in bacteria
  Bacterial resistance: Ampicillin, 100 μg/mL
  Growth temperature: 37°C
  Growth strain: NEB Stable
  Copy number: High Copy
Gene/Insert
  Gene/Insert name: MinSyn_055 Firefly luciferase expression cassette [MinSyn_055::TMV::LucF::Flag::ocsT]
  Species: Synthetic
  Cloning method: Restriction Enzyme; 5′ cloning site BsaI (destroyed during cloning); 3′ cloning site BsaI (destroyed during cloning)
Terms and licenses: Academic/Nonprofit Terms; Industry Terms: Not Available to Industry
Depositor comments: Please visit https://www.biorxiv.org/content/10.1101/2020.05.14.095406v1 for bioRxiv preprint.
How to cite: pEPYC1CB0458 was a gift from Nicola Patron (Addgene plasmid # 154713 ; http://n2t.net/addgene:154713 ; RRID:Addgene_154713)
